Addgene plasmid #171325: pFTK053
Purpose: Part Plasmid Entry Vector (LVL0) from the Fungal Modular Cloning ToolKit.
Depositing lab: Arnold Driessen. Depositing organization: University of Groningen. Publication: Modular Synthetic Biology Toolkit for Filamentous Fungi. Mozsik L, Pohl C, Meyer V, Bovenberg RAL, Nygard Y, Driessen AJM. ACS Synth Biol. 2021 Nov 2. doi: 10.1021/acssynbio.1c00260. PubMed 34726388.
Backbone
  Vector backbone: pICH41308
  Vector type: Bacterial Expression, Yeast Expression, Synthetic Biology
Growth in bacteria
  Bacterial resistance: Spectinomycin, 50 μg/mL
  Growth temperature: 37°C
  Growth strain: DH5alpha
  Copy number: High Copy
Gene/Insert
  Gene/Insert name: alcR ANIA_08978 transcriptional activator (no intron)
  Species: Penicillium, Aspergillus, or other fungal sources
  Mutation: n/a
  Cloning method: Restriction Enzyme; 5′ cloning site Unknown (unknown if destroyed)
Terms and licenses: Academic/Nonprofit Terms; Industry Terms: Not Available to Industry
How to cite: pFTK053 was a gift from Arnold Driessen (Addgene plasmid # 171325 ; http://n2t.net/addgene:171325 ; RRID:Addgene_171325)
