[The description below was written by a language model from this plasmid's Addgene catalogue record and pLannotate feature annotations shown in this document.]
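Description:
pFTK053 is a level 0 (LVL0) part plasmid from the Fungal Modular Cloning ToolKit, built in the pICH41308 entry backbone used in Modular Cloning (MoClo) systems. It is a small (about 4.7 kb) high-copy E. coli plasmid that replicates from a ColE1/pUC-type origin and is selected with spectinomycin through the aadA aminoglycoside adenylyltransferase gene, which sits downstream of a bla-type promoter. The short integrase, gentamicin acetyltransferase and lacI fragments flagged by the annotation appear to be remnants of the resistance cassette and of the original cloning region, not functional genes.

The stored part is the coding sequence of alcR (ANIA_08978) from Aspergillus nidulans, in an intron-free version, annotated as a single continuous open reading frame of roughly 2.5 kb. AlcR is the positive regulator of the ethanol regulon, activating alcA and aldA as well as its own expression. No fungal promoter or terminator is annotated around the gene, consistent with a level 0 plasmid that holds one bare part and not an expression unit. Although the catalogue lists bacterial and yeast expression among the vector types, nothing in the feature table indicates that the plasmid drives alcR expression by itself.

In MoClo workflows, such parts are typically released by Type IIS restriction enzymes and joined with promoter and terminator parts into higher-level transcription units. The record does not state the flanking cloning sites or overhangs. Within a toolkit for filamentous fungi, an alcR part would plausibly serve to build transcriptional control circuits based on AlcR-responsive promoters, but the record itself states only its role as a part entry vector.
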