Features (pLannotate 1.2.2; 7 found; start..end, strand, type, name):
    110..214     +  promoter       AmpR promoter: bla
    205..285     -  CDS            int (fragment): INT2_ECOLX - Protein inferred from homology: Swiss-Prot protein existence level 3. Putative integrase believed to be involved in the insertion of antibiotic resistance genes into plasmids and transposons. From Escherichia coli.
    373..429     +  CDS            GmR (fragment): gentamycin acetyltransferase; aacC1; confers resistance to gentamycin
    436..1224    +  CDS            aadA: S3AD_ECOLX - Experimental evidence at protein level: Swiss-Prot protein existence level 1. Mediates bacterial resistance to the antibiotics streptomycin and spectinomycin. From Escherichia coli.
   1398..1986    +  rep_origin     ori: high-copy-number ColE1/pMB1/pBR322/pUC origin of replication
   2169..2218    +  CDS            lacI (fragment): lac repressor; lacI; The lac repressor binds to the lac operator to inhibit transcription in E. coli. This inhibition can be relieved by adding lactose or isopropyl-β-D-thiogalactopyranoside (IPTG).
   2238..4700    +  CDS            alcR: ALCR_EMENI - Experimental evidence at protein level: Swiss-Prot protein existence level 1. Positive regulatory protein for the ethanol regulon, alcA and aldA. It control positively its own expression and possibly in a negative fashion the expression of the gene coding for ADH-II. From Emericella nidulans (strain FGSC A4 / ATCC 38163 / CBS 112.46 / NRRL 194 / M139) (Aspergillus nidulans).
>Addgene plasmid #171325 | pFTK053 | addgene full sequence | sequence record 351254 | Addgene NGS Result
GTGGCTCTTCAGTGGACGAAAGGGCCTCGTGATACGCCTATTTTTATAGGTTAATGTCATGATAATAATG
GTTTCTTAGACGTCAGGTGGCACTTTTCGGGGAAATGTGCGCGGAACCCCTATTTGTTTATTTTTCTAAA
TACATTCAAATATGTATCCGCTCATGAGACAATAACCCTGATAAATGCTTCAATAATATTGAAAAAGGAA
GAGTATGCGCTCACGCAACTGGTCCAGAACCTTGACCGAACGCAGCGGTGGTAACGGCGCAGTGGCGGTT
TTCATGGCTTGTTATGACTGTTTTTTTTTGGGGTACAGTCTATGCCTCGGGCATCCAAGCAGCAAGCGCG
TTACGCCGTGGGTCGATGTTTGATGTTATGGAGCAGCAACGATGTTACGCAGCAGGGCAGTCGCCCTAAA
ACAAAGTTAAACATCATGAGGGAAGCGGTGATCGCCGAAGTATCGACTCAACTATCAGAGGTAGTTGGCG
TCATCGAGCGCCATCTCGAACCGACGTTGCTGGCCGTACATTTGTACGGCTCCGCAGTGGATGGCGGCCT
GAAGCCACACAGCGATATTGATTTGCTGGTTACGGTGACCGTAAGGCTTGATGAAACAACGCGGCGAGCT
TTGATCAACGACCTTTTGGAAACTTCGGCTTCCCCTGGAGAGAGCGAGATTCTCCGCGCTGTAGAAGTCA
CCATTGTTGTGCACGACGACATCATTCCGTGGCGTTATCCAGCTAAGCGCGAACTGCAATTTGGAGAATG
GCAGCGCAATGACATTCTTGCAGGTATCTTCGAGCCAGCCACGATCGACATTGATCTGGCTATCTTGCTG
ACAAAAGCAAGAGAACATAGCGTTGCCTTGGTAGGTCCAGCGGCGGAGGAACTCTTTGATCCGGTTCCTG
AACAGGATCTATTTGAGGCGCTAAATGAAACCTTAACGCTATGGAACTCGCCGCCCGACTGGGCTGGCGA
TGAGCGAAATGTAGTGCTTACGTTGTCCCGCATTTGGTACAGCGCAGTAACCGGCAAAATCGCGCCGAAG
GATGTCGCTGCCGACTGGGCAATGGAGCGCCTGCCGGCCCAGTATCAGCCCGTCATACTTGAAGCTAGAC
AGGCTTATCTTGGACAAGAAGAAGATCGCTTGGCCTCGCGCGCAGATCAGTTGGAAGAATTTGTCCATTA
CGTAAAAGGCGAGATCACCAAGGTAGTCGGCAAATAACTGTCAGACCAAGTTTACTCATATATACTTTAG
ATTGATTTAAAACTTCATTTTTAATTTAAAAGGATCTAGGTGAAGATCCTTTTTGATAATCTCATGACCA
AAATCCCTTAACGTGAGTTTTCGTTCCACTGAGCGTCAGACCCCGTAGAAAAGATCAAAGGATCTTCTTG
AGATCCTTTTTTTCTGCGCGTAATCTGCTGCTTGCAAACAAAAAAACCACCGCTACCAGCGGTGGTTTGT
TTGCCGGATCAAGAGCTACCAACTCTTTTTCCGAAGGTAACTGGCTTCAGCAGAGCGCAGATACCAAATA
CTGTTCTTCTAGTGTAGCCGTAGTTAGGCCACCACTTCAAGAACTCTGTAGCACCGCCTACATACCTCGC
TCTGCTAATCCTGTTACCAGTGGCTGCTGCCAGTGGCGATAAGTCGTGTCTTACCGGGTTGGACTCAAGA
CGATAGTTACCGGATAAGGCGCAGCGGTCGGGCTGAACGGGGGGTTCGTGCACACAGCCCAGCTTGGAGC
GAACGACCTACACCGAACTGAGATACCTACAGCGTGAGCTATGAGAAAGCGCCACGCTTCCCGAAGGGAG
AAAGGCGGACAGGTATCCGGTAAGCGGCAGGGTCGGAACAGGAGAGCGCACGAGGGAGCTTCCAGGGGGA
AACGCCTGGTATCTTTATAGTCCTGTCGGGTTTCGCCACCTCTGACTTGAGCGTCGATTTTTGTGATGCT
CGTCAGGGGGGCGGAGCCTATGGAAAAACGCCAGCAACGCGGCCTTTTTACGGTTCCTGGCCTTTTGCTG
GCCTTTTGCTCACATGTTCTTTCCTGCGTTATCCCCTGATTCTGTGGATAACCGTATTACCGCCTTTGAG
TGAGCTGATACCGCTCGCCGCAGCCGAACGACCGAGCGCAGCGAGTCAGTGAGCGAGGAAGCGGAAGAGC
GCCCAATACGCAAACCGCCTCTCCCCGCGCGTTGGCCGATTCATTAATCACTCTGTGGTCTCAAATGATG
GCAGATACGCGCCGACGCCAGAATCATAGCTGCGATCCCTGTCGCAAGGGCAAGCGACGCTGTGATGCCC
CGGAAAATAGAAACGAGGCCAATGAAAACGGCTGGGTTTCGTGTTCAAATTGCAAGCGTTGGAACAAGGA
TTGTACCTTCAATTGGCTCTCATCCCAACGCTCCAAGGCAAAAGGGGCTGCACCTAGAGCGAGAACAAAG
AAAGCCAGGACCGCAACAACCACCAGTGAACCATCAACTTCAGCTGCAACAATCCCTACACCGGAAAGTG
ACAATCACGATGCGCCTCCAGTCATAAACTCTCACGACGCGCTCCCGAGCTGGACTCAGGGGCTACTCTC
CCACCCCGGCGACCTTTTCGATTTCAGCCACTCTGCTATTCCCGCAAATGCAGAAGATGCGGCCAACGTG
CAGTCAGACGCACCTTTTCCGTGGGATCTAGCCATCCCCGGTGATTTCAGCATGGGCCAACAGCTCGAGA
AACCTCTCAGTCCGCTCAGTTTTCAAGCAGTCCTTCTTCCGCCCCATAGCCCGAACACGGATGACCTCAT
TCGCGAGCTGGAAGAGCAGACTACGGATCCGGACTCGGTTACTGATACTAATAGTGTACAACAGGTCGCT
CAAGATGGATCGCTATGGTCTGATCGGCAGTCGCCGCTACTGCCTGAGAACAGTCTGTGCATGGCCTCAG
ACAGCACAGCACGGCGATATGCCCGTTCCACAATGACGAAGAATCTGATGCGAATCTACCACGATAGTAT
GGAGAATGCACTGTCCTGCTGGCTGACAGAGCACAATTGTCCATACTCCGACCAGATCAGCTACCTGCCG
CCCAAGCAGCGGGCGGAATGGGGCCCGAACTGGTCAAACAGGATGTGCATCCGGGTGTGCCGGCTAGATC
GCGTATCTACCTCATTACGCGGGCGCGCCCTGAGTGCGGAAGAGGACAAAGCCGCAGCCCGAGCCCTGCA
TCTGGCGATCGTAGCTTTTGCGTCGCAATGGACGCAGCATGCGCAGAGGGGGGCTGGGCTAAATGTTCCT
GCAGACATAGCCGCCGATGAGAGGTCCATCCGGAGGAACGCCTGGAATGAAGCACGCCATGCCTTGCAGC
ACACGACAGGGATTCCATCATTCCGGGTTATATTTGCGAATATCATCTTTTCTCTCACGCAGAGTGTGCT
GGATGATGATGAGCAGCACGGTATGGGTGCACGTCTAGACAAGCTACTCGAAAATGACGGTGCGCCCGTG
TTCCTGGAAACCGCGAACCGTCAGCTTTATACATTCCGACATAAGTTTGCACGAATGCAACGCCGCGGTA
AGGCTTTCAACAGGCTCCCGGGAGGATCTGTCGCATCGACATTCGCCGGTATTTTCGAGACACCGACGCC
GTCGTCTGAAAGCCCACAGCTTGACCCGGTTGTGGCCAGTGAGGAGCATCGCAGTACATTAAGCCTTATG
TTCTGGCTAGGGATCATGTTCGATACACTAAGCGCTGCAATGTACCAGCGACCACTCGTGGTGTCAGATG
AGGATAGCCAGATATCATCGGCATCTCCACCAAGGCGCGGCGCTGAAACGCCGATCAACCTAGACTGCTG
GGAGCCCCCGAGACAGGTCCCGAGCAATCAAGAAAAGAGCGACGTATGGGGCGACCTCTTCCTCCGCACC
TCGGACTCTCTCCCAGATCACGAATCCCACACACAAATCTCTCAGCCAGCGGCTCGATGGCCCTGCACCT
ACGAACAGGCCGCCGCCGCTCTCTCCTCTGCAACGCCCGTCAAAGTCCTCCTCTACCGCCGCGTCACGCA
GCTCCAAACCCTCCTCTATCGCGGCGCCAGCCCTGCCCGCCTTGAAGCGGCCATCCAGAGAACGCTCTAC
GTTTATAATCACTGGACAGCGAAGTACCAACCATTTATGCAGGACTGCGTTGCTAACCACGAGCTCCTCC
CTTCGCGCATCCAGTCTTGGTACGTCATTCTAGACGGTCACTGGCATCTAGCCGCGATGTTGCTAGCGGA
CGTTTTGGAGAGCATCGACCGCGATTCGTACTCTGATATCAACCACATCGACCTTGTAACAAAGCTAAGG
CTCGATAATGCACTAGCAGTTAGTGCCCTTGCGCGCTCTTCACTCCGAGGCCAGGAGCTGGACCCGGGCA
AAGCATCTCCGATGTATCGCCATTTCCATGATTCTCTGACCGAGGTGGCATTCCTGGTAGAACCGTGGAC
CGTCGTTCTTATTCACTCGTTTGCCAAAGCTGCGTATATCTTGCTGGACTGTTTAGATCTGGACGGCCAA
GGAAATGCACTAGCGGGGTACCTGCAGCTGCGGCAAAATTGCAACTACTGCATTCGGGCGCTGCAATTTC
TGGGCAGGAAGTCGGATATGGCGGCGCTGGTTGCGAAGGATTTAGAGAGAGGTTTGAATGGGAAAGTTGA
CAGCTTTTTGTAGGCTTTGAGACCACGAA
